Addgene plasmid #141544: TFORF0179
Purpose: Lentiviral vector for overexpressing the ZFP62 transcription factor ORF with a unique 24-bp barcode. Barcodes facilitate identification of transcription factors in pooled screens.
Depositing lab: Feng Zhang. Depositing organization: Broad Institute. Publication: A transcription factor atlas of directed differentiation. Joung J, Ma S, Tay T, Geiger-Schuller KR, Kirchgatterer PC, Verdine VK, Guo B, Arias-Garcia MA, Allen WE, Singh A, Kuksenko O, Abudayyeh OO, Gootenberg JS, Fu Z, Macrae RK, Buenrostro JD, Regev A, Zhang F. Cell. 2023 Jan 5;186(1):209-229.e26. doi: 10.1016/j.cell.2022.11.026. PubMed 36608654.
Backbone
  Vector backbone: pLX_TRC317
  Backbone manufacturer: Broad Institute Genetic Perturbation Platform
  Backbone size w/o insert (bp): 8264
  Vector type: Mammalian Expression, Lentiviral
  Selectable markers: Puromycin
Growth in bacteria
  Bacterial resistance: Ampicillin, 100 μg/mL
  Growth temperature: 37°C
  Growth strain: NEB Stable
  Copy number: High Copy
Gene/Insert
  Gene/Insert name: ZFP62
  Species: H. sapiens (human)
  Insert size (bp): 2705
  Entrez Gene: ZFP62 (a.k.a. ZET, ZNF755, FLJ11344, FLJ34057, FLJ34231, FLJ58781, FLJ59694, MGC176438, DKFZp667F2013)
  Promoter: EF1a
  Cloning method: Unknown
  Sequencing primers: 5′ GGGTGGAGACTGAAGTTAGGCCAG; 3′ CACATAGCGTAAAAGGAGCAACATAG
Terms and licenses: Academic/Nonprofit Terms; Industry Terms: Not Available to Industry
Depositor comments: NM_152283,XM_017009714,XM_017009712,XM_017009710,XM_017009715,XM_017009713,XM_017009711,ENST00000512132 . The transcription factor ORF portion of this plasmid was synthesized by Genewiz. Please test multiple small colonies in case of plasmid recombination. To make this collection available in a timely manner, a portion of this collection was not fully sequenced by Addgene. If an Addgene verified full plasmid sequence is not available, please contact us prior to placing an order to request the full sequence.
How to cite: TFORF0179 was a gift from Feng Zhang (Addgene plasmid # 141544 ; http://n2t.net/addgene:141544 ; RRID:Addgene_141544)
