[The description below was written by a language model from this plasmid's Addgene catalogue record and pLannotate feature annotations shown in this document.]
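Description:
TFORF0179 is a third-generation-style, self-inactivating lentiviral expression plasmid built on the pLX_TRC317 backbone for overexpressing the human zinc-finger transcription factor ZFP62 in mammalian cells. In bacteria it is maintained through a high-copy ColE1/pUC-type origin and selected with ampicillin via the β-lactamase gene. An f1 origin and remnants of a lac/T7/T3 cloning region are also present in the backbone. The depositor notes that the plasmid can recombine, a common issue for constructs carrying repeated LTR sequences.

The viral portion begins with an RSV promoter fused to a truncated HIV-1 5' LTR, which drives Tat-independent production of genomic RNA in packaging cells. It is followed by the Ψ packaging signal with a partial gag sequence, the Rev response element for nuclear export, and a cPPT/CTS element that aids nuclear import. It ends in a ΔU3 3' LTR, which inactivates LTR promoter activity after integration.

Two expression units sit between the LTRs. An SV40 early promoter drives puromycin N-acetyltransferase for selecting transduced cells. Downstream, the strong constitutive EF-1α promoter drives the roughly 2.7 kb ZFP62 ORF. The annotation tool matched only the two ends of this ORF, but the intervening span is consistent with the stated insert size. A WPRE follows to enhance transcript stability and expression.

According to the record, each construct in this collection carries a unique 24-bp barcode, although the barcode is not annotated in the feature table. The barcode allows the transcription factor to be identified in pooled overexpression screens, such as those used for directed differentiation studies.
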