Features (pLannotate 1.2.2; 32 found; start..end, strand, type, name):
      5..231     +  promoter       RSV promoter: Rous sarcoma virus enhancer/promoter
    232..412     +  LTR            5' LTR (truncated): truncated 5' long terminal repeat (LTR) from HIV-1
    459..584     +  misc_feature   HIV-1 Ψ: packaging signal of human immunodeficiency virus type 1
    568..931     +  CDS            HIV-1 gag (fragment): gag protein from human immunodeficiency virus 1; gag
   1077..1310    +  misc_feature   RRE: The Rev response element (RRE) of HIV-1 allows for Rev-dependent mRNA export from the nucleus to the cytoplasm.
   1687..1713    +  CDS            Rev (fragment): human immunodeficiency virus 1 (HIV-1) Rev protein; rev; enhances nuclear export of unspliced and incompletely spliced viral mRNAs
   1720..1743    +  promoter       SV40 promoter (fragment): SV40 early promoter
   1744..1815    +  promoter       SV40 promoter (fragment): SV40 enhancer and early promoter
   1839..1974    +  rep_origin     SV40 ori: SV40 origin of replication
   2020..2616    +  CDS            PuroR (fragment): puromycin N-acetyltransferase; pac from Streptomyces; confers resistance to puromycin
   2665..2782    +  misc_feature   cPPT/CTS: central polypurine tract and central termination sequence of HIV-1
   2847..2913    +  CDS            small t antigen (fragment): SV40 (simian virus 40) small t antigen
   2920..4098    +  promoter       EF-1α promoter: strong constitutive promoter for human elongation factor EF-1α
   4115..4522    +  CDS            ZFP62 (fragment): ZFP62_HUMAN - Experimental evidence at protein level: Swiss-Prot protein existence level 1. May play a role in differentiating skeletal muscle. From Homo sapiens (Human).
   6539..6715    +  CDS            ZFP62 (fragment): ZFP62_HUMAN - Experimental evidence at protein level: Swiss-Prot protein existence level 1. May play a role in differentiating skeletal muscle. From Homo sapiens (Human).
   6731..6784    +  promoter       U6 promoter (fragment): RNA polymerase III promoter for human U6 snRNA
   6826..7414    +  misc_feature   WPRE: woodchuck hepatitis virus posttranscriptional regulatory element
   7465..7484    +  misc_feature   cPPT/CTS (fragment): central polypurine tract and central termination sequence of HIV-1
   7486..7719    +  LTR            3' LTR (ΔU3): self-inactivating 3' long terminal repeat (LTR) from HIV-1
   7797..7918    +  polyA_signal   SV40 poly(A) signal: SV40 polyadenylation signal
   7958..8093    +  rep_origin     SV40 ori: SV40 origin of replication
   8114..8132    -  promoter       T7 promoter: promoter for bacteriophage T7 RNA polymerase
   8140..8295    +  CDS            lacZα (fragment): LacZα fragment of β-galactosidase; lacZ fragment
   8300..8728    +  rep_origin     f1 ori (sequence partly withheld): f1 bacteriophage origin of replication; arrow indicates direction of (+) strand synthesis
   8781..8885    +  promoter       AmpR promoter: bla
   8886..9746    +  CDS            AmpR: β-lactamase; bla; confers resistance to ampicillin, carbenicillin, and related antibiotics
   9917..10505   +  rep_origin     ori: high-copy-number ColE1/pMB1/pBR322/pUC origin of replication
  10688..10780   +  CDS            lacI (fragment): lac repressor; lacI; The lac repressor binds to the lac operator to inhibit transcription in E. coli. This inhibition can be relieved by adding lactose or isopropyl-β-D-thiogalactopyranoside (IPTG).
  10793..10814   +  protein_bind   CAP binding site: CAP binding activates transcription in the presence of cAMP. E. coli catabolite activator protein
  10829..10859   +  promoter       lac promoter: promoter for the E. coli lac operon
  10863..10885   +  protein_bind   lac operator (fragment): The lac repressor binds to the lac operator to inhibit transcription in E. coli. This inhibition can be relieved by adding lactose or isopropyl-β-D-thiogalactopyranoside (IPTG). lac repressor encoded by lacI
  10928..10946   +  promoter       T3 promoter: promoter for bacteriophage T3 RNA polymerase
>Addgene plasmid #141544 | TFORF0179 | depositor full sequence | sequence record 276768 | Full Sequence
TTAATGTAGTCTTATGCAATACTCTTGTAGTCTTGCAACATGGTAACGATGAGTTAGCAACATGCCTTAC
AAGGAGAGAAAAAGCACCGTGCATGCCGATTGGTGGAAGTAAGGTGGTACGATCGTGCCTTATTAGGAAG
GCAACAGACGGGTCTGACATGGATTGGACGAACCACTGAATTGCCGCATTGCAGAGATATTGTATTTAAG
TGCCTAGCTCGATACATAAACGGGTCTCTCTGGTTAGACCAGATCTGAGCCTGGGAGCTCTCTGGCTAAC
TAGGGAACCCACTGCTTAAGCCTCAATAAAGCTTGCCTTGAGTGCTTCAAGTAGTGTGTGCCCGTCTGTT
GTGTGACTCTGGTAACTAGAGATCCCTCAGACCCTTTTAGTCAGTGTGGAAAATCTCTAGCAGTGGCGCC
CGAACAGGGACTTGAAAGCGAAAGGGAAACCAGAGGAGCTCTCTCGACGCAGGACTCGGCTTGCTGAAGC
GCGCACGGCAAGAGGCGAGGGGCGGCGACTGGTGAGTACGCCAAAAATTTTGACTAGCGGAGGCTAGAAG
GAGAGAGATGGGTGCGAGAGCGTCAGTATTAAGCGGGGGAGAATTAGATCGCGATGGGAAAAAATTCGGT
TAAGGCCAGGGGGAAAGAAAAAATATAAATTAAAACATATAGTATGGGCAAGCAGGGAGCTAGAACGATT
CGCAGTTAATCCTGGCCTGTTAGAAACATCAGAAGGCTGTAGACAAATACTGGGACAGCTACAACCATCC
CTTCAGACAGGATCAGAAGAACTTAGATCATTATATAATACAGTAGCAACCCTCTATTGTGTGCATCAAA
GGATAGAGATAAAAGACACCAAGGAAGCTTTAGACAAGATAGAGGAAGAGCAAAACAAAAGTAAGACCAC
CGCACAGCAAGCGGCCGCTGATCTTCAGACCTGGAGGAGGAGATATGAGGGACAATTGGAGAAGTGAATT
ATATAAATATAAAGTAGTAAAAATTGAACCATTAGGAGTAGCACCCACCAAGGCAAAGAGAAGAGTGGTG
CAGAGAGAAAAAAGAGCAGTGGGAATAGGAGCTTTGTTCCTTGGGTTCTTGGGAGCAGCAGGAAGCACTA
TGGGCGCAGCGTCAATGACGCTGACGGTACAGGCCAGACAATTATTGTCTGGTATAGTGCAGCAGCAGAA
CAATTTGCTGAGGGCTATTGAGGCGCAACAGCATCTGTTGCAACTCACAGTCTGGGGCATCAAGCAGCTC
CAGGCAAGAATCCTGGCTGTGGAAAGATACCTAAAGGATCAACAGCTCCTGGGGATTTGGGGTTGCTCTG
GAAAACTCATTTGCACCACTGCTGTGCCTTGGAATGCTAGTTGGAGTAATAAATCTCTGGAACAGATTTG
GAATCACACGACCTGGATGGAGTGGGACAGAGAAATTAACAATTACACAAGCTTAATACACTCCTTAATT
GAAGAATCGCAAAACCAGCAAGAAAAGAATGAACAAGAATTATTGGAATTAGATAAATGGGCAAGTTTGT
GGAATTGGTTTAACATAACAAATTGGCTGTGGTATATAAAATTATTCATAATGATAGTAGGAGGCTTGGT
AGGTTTAAGAATAGTTTTTGCTGTACTTTCTATAGTGAATAGAGTTAGGCAGGGATATTCACCATTATCG
TTTCAGACCCACCTCCCAACCCCGAGGGGACCCATGCATTGCATCTCAATTAGTCAGCAACCAGGTGTGG
AAAGTCCCCAGGCTCCCCAGCAGGCAGAAGTATGCAAAGCATGCGTCTCAATTAGTCAGCAACCATAGTC
CCGCCCCTAACTCCGCCCATCCCGCCCCTAACTCCGCCCAGTTCCGCCCATTCTCCGCCCCATGGCTGAC
TAATTTTTTTTATTTATGCAGAGGCCGAGGCCGCCTCGGCCTCTGAGCTATTCCAGAAGTAGTGAGGAGG
CTTTTTTGGAGGCCTAGGCTTTTGCAAAAAGCTTTCTAGAGGTACCACCGGAGCTTACCATGACCGAGTA
CAAGCCCACGGTGCGCCTCGCCACCCGCGACGACGTCCCCAGGGCCGTACGCACCCTCGCCGCCGCGTTC
GCCGACTACCCCGCCACGCGCCACACCGTCGATCCGGACCGCCACATCGAGCGGGTCACCGAGCTGCAAG
AACTCTTCCTCACGCGCGTCGGGCTCGACATCGGCAAGGTGTGGGTCGCGGACGACGGCGCCGCCGTGGC
GGTCTGGACCACGCCGGAGAGCGTCGAAGCGGGGGCGGTGTTCGCCGAGATCGGCCCGCGCATGGCCGAG
TTGAGCGGTTCCCGGCTGGCCGCGCAGCAACAGATGGAAGGCCTCCTGGCGCCGCACCGGCCCAAGGAGC
CCGCGTGGTTCCTGGCCACCGTCGGCGTCTCGCCCGACCACCAGGGCAAGGGTCTGGGCAGCGCCGTCGT
GCTCCCCGGAGTGGAGGCGGCCGAGCGCGCCGGGGTGCCCGCCTTCCTGGAGACCTCCGCGCCCCGCAAC
CTCCCCTTCTACGAGCGGCTCGGCTTCACCGTCACCGCCGACGTCGAGGTGCCCGAAGGACCGCGCACCT
GGTGCATGACCCGCAAGCCCGGTGCCAGTTAACGAATTCTAGATCTTGAGACAAATGGCAGTATTCATCC
ACAATTTTAAAAGAAAAGGGGGGATTGGGGGGTACAGTGCAGGGGAAAGAATAGTAGACATAATAGCAAC
AGACATACAAACTAAAGAATTACAAAAACAAATTACAAAAATTCAAAATTTTCGGGTTTATTACAGGGAC
AGCAGAGATCCACTTTGGCGCCGGCTCGAGGCCTGCAGGTGCAAAGATGGATAAAGTTTTAAACAGAGAG
GAATCTTTGCAGCTAATGGACCTTCTAGGTCTTGAAAGGAGTGGGAATTGGCTCCGGTGCCCGTCAGTGG
GCAGAGCGCACATCGCCCACAGTCCCCGAGAAGTTGGGGGGAGGGGTCGGCAATTGAACCGGTGCCTAGA
GAAGGTGGCGCGGGGTAAACTGGGAAAGTGATGTCGTGTACTGGCTCCGCCTTTTTCCCGAGGGTGGGGG
AGAACCGTATATAAGTGCAGTAGTCGCCGTGAACGTTCTTTTTCGCAACGGGTTTGCCGCCAGAACACAG
GTAAGTGCCGTGTGTGGTTCCCGCGGGCCTGGCCTCTTTACGGGTTATGGCCCTTGCGTGCCTTGAATTA
CTTCCACCTGGCTGCAGTACGTGATTCTTGATCCCGAGCTTCGGGTTGGAAGTGGGTGGGAGAGTTCGAG
GCCTTGCGCTTAAGGAGCCCCTTCGCCTCGTGCTTGAGTTGAGGCCTGGCCTGGGCGCTGGGGCCGCCGC
GTGCGAATCTGGTGGCACCTTCGCGCCTGTCTCGCTGCTTTCGATAAGTCTCTAGCCATTTAAAATTTTT
GATGACCTGCTGCGACGCTTTTTTTCTGGCAAGATAGTCTTGTAAATGCGGGCCAAGATCTGCACACTGG
TATTTCGGTTTTTGGGGCCGCGGGCGGCGACGGGGCCCGTGCGTCCCAGCGCACATGTTCGGCGAGGCGG
GGCCTGCGAGCGCGGCCACCGAGAATCGGACGGGGGTAGTCTCAAGCTGGCCGGCCTGCTCTGGTGCCTG
GCCTCGCGCCGCCGTGTATCGCCCCGCCCTGGGCGGCAAGGCTGGCCCGGTCGGCACCAGTTGCGTGAGC
GGAAAGATGGCCGCTTCCCGGCCCTGCTGCAGGGAGCTCAAAATGGAGGACGCGGCGCTCGGGAGAGCGG
GCGGGTGAGTCACCCACACAAAGGAAAAGGGCCTTTCCGTCCTCAGCCGTCGCTTCATGTGACTCCACGG
AGTACCGGGCGCCGTCCAGGCACCTCGATTAGTTCTCGAGCTTTTGGAGTACGTCGTCTTTAGGTTGGGG
GGAGGGGTTTTATGCGATGGAGTTTCCCCACACTGAGTGGGTGGAGACTGAAGTTAGGCCAGCTTGGCAC
TTGATGTAATTCTCCTTGGAATTTGCCCTTTTTGAGTTTGGATCTTGGTTCATTCTCAAGCCTCAGACAG
TGGTTCAAAGTTTTTTTCTTCCATTTCAGGTGTCGTGAGGCTAGCACCGCCACCATGCCTGAATCTAAGG
TTGGTGACACATGTGTTTGGGATAGCAAGGTAGAGAATCAACAGAAAAAGCCTGTGGAAAACAGGATGAA
GGAGGACAAAAGCAGCATCAGGGAAGCAATCAGCAAAGCCAAGAGTACAGCAAATATAAAGACAGAACAG
GAAGGTGAGGCATCTGAGAAGAGCTTGCATCTGAGCCCACAGCATATCACACACCAGACTATGCCTATAG
GACAGAGAGGCAGTGAGCAAGGCAAACGTGTGGAGAACATTAATGGAACCTCCTACCCTAGTCTACAGCA
GAAAACCAATGCTGTTAAGAAATTACATAAATGTGATGAATGTGGGAAATCCTTCAAATATAATTCCCGC
CTTGTTCAACATAAAATTATGCACACTGGGGAAAAGCGCTATGAATGTGATGACTGTGGAGGGACTTTCC
GGAGCAGCTCGAGCCTTCGGGTCCACAAACGGATCCACACTGGGGAGAAGCCGTACAAGTGTGAGGAATG
TGGGAAAGCCTACATGTCCTACTCCAGCCTTATAAACCACAAAAGCACCCATTCTGGGGAGAAGAACTGT
AAATGTGATGAATGTGGAAAATCCTTCAATTATAGCTCTGTTCTGGACCAGCATAAAAGGATCCACACTG
GGGAGAAGCCCTATGAATGTGGTGAGTGTGGGAAGGCCTTCAGGAACAGCTCTGGGCTCAGAGTCCACAA
AAGGATCCACACGGGGGAGAAGCCCTATGAATGCGACATCTGTGGGAAAACCTTCAGTAACAGCTCTGGC
CTTAGGGTCCATAAAAGGATCCACACAGGTGAGAAACCTTACGAATGTGATGAGTGTGGGAAGGCCTTCA
TTACTTGTAGAACACTTCTCAACCATAAAAGCATCCACTTTGGAGATAAACCCTATAAATGTGATGAGTG
TGAGAAATCTTTTAATTATAGCTCTCTTCTCATTCAGCATAAAGTCATCCACACTGGAGAGAAACCTTAT
GAATGTGATGAATGTGGGAAGGCTTTCAGGAACAGCTCAGGCCTCATAGTGCATAAAAGGATCCACACAG
GAGAGAAACCTTACAAGTGTGATGTCTGTGGCAAAGCATTCAGCTATAGCTCAGGCCTCGCAGTCCATAA
AAGCATTCACCCTGGGAAGAAAGCCCATGAATGTAAGGAGTGTGGGAAATCCTTTAGTTATAACTCACTA
CTTCTTCAACACAGAACTATTCATACCGGAGAGAGACCTTATGTATGTGATGTGTGTGGGAAAACGTTCA
GAAACAATGCAGGCCTCAAAGTCCACAGGAGGCTCCATACTGGGGAAAAACCATATAAGTGTGATGTGTG
TGGGAAAGCCTATATCTCACGCTCTAGCCTTAAAAATCACAAAGGAATCCACCTTGGGGAGAAGCCCTAT
AAATGTAGCTATTGTGAGAAATCCTTCAACTACAGCTCTGCCCTTGAACAGCATAAAAGGATTCATACCA
GGGAAAAACCCTTTGGGTGTGATGAGTGTGGTAAAGCTTTCAGAAATAATTCTGGCCTTAAAGTACATAA
ACGAATCCACACTGGGGAACGACCTTACAAATGTGAAGAATGTGGGAAAGCATACATCTCTCTCTCGAGC
CTTATAAATCATAAAAGTGTACACCCTGGGGAGAAGCCCTTTAAGTGTGACGAGTGTGAGAAGGCCTTCA
TCACATACCGAACCCTTACAAACCACAAAAAAGTTCATCTTGGGGAGAAGCCCTACAAATGTGATGTGTG
TGAGAAATCTTTTAATTACACATCGCTCCTTTCTCAGCACAGAAGGGTCCACACTAGAGAGAAACCCTAT
GAATGTGACAGGTGTGAGAAGGTCTTCAGAAACAACTCAAGCCTTAAAGTTCATAAAAGAATCCATACTG
GGGAGAGGCCCTATGAATGTGATGTGTGTGGAAAAGCCTACATCTCACACTCAAGCCTTATTAACCATAA
GAGTACCCACCCTGGCAGGACACCCCATACATGTGATGAATGTGGAAAAGCTTTTTTCTCAAGCAGAACT
CTTATAAGCCATAAAAGAGTCCATCTTGGGGAGAAACCCTTCAAGTGTGTTGAGTGTGGGAAATCTTTCA
GTTACAGCTCTCTCCTTTCTCAGCACAAGAGGATCCACACAGGGGAGAAACCCTATGTGTGTGATAGGTG
TGGGAAGGCCTTCAGGAACAGCTCAGGCCTCACAGTGCATAAAAGGATCCACACAGGTGAGAAACCCTAT
GAATGTGATGAGTGTGGGAAGGCATACATCTCACACTCAAGTCTTATCAATCATAAAAGTGTCCACCAGG
GGAAGCAGCCCTATAATTGTGAGTGTGGGAAATCCTTCAATTATAGATCAGTCCTTGACCAGCACAAAAG
GATCCACACTGGAAAGAAGCCATACCGATGTAATGAGTGTGGTAAGGCTTTTAATATCAGATCAAATCTC
ACCAAGCATAAAAGAACCCATACTGGAGAGGAATCTTTAAATGTGATATATGTGGGAAGTTATAGTGGCA
CATCCCAGAAGAGAACCTATGAGGGAGGGAATGCCCTGGATGGGGGCAGGATGAGGATGCCTCTGTAGTA
ATGAACTAGTCCGTAACTTGAAAGTATTTCGATTTCTTGGCTTTATATATCTTGTGGAAAGGACGAACCA
AGAGGCCGATAATTAATTTAACGCGTTAAGTCGACAATCAACCTCTGGATTACAAAATTTGTGAAAGATT
GACTGGTATTCTTAACTATGTTGCTCCTTTTACGCTATGTGGATACGCTGCTTTAATGCCTTTGTATCAT
GCTATTGCTTCCCGTATGGCTTTCATTTTCTCCTCCTTGTATAAATCCTGGTTGCTGTCTCTTTATGAGG
AGTTGTGGCCCGTTGTCAGGCAACGTGGCGTGGTGTGCACTGTGTTTGCTGACGCAACCCCCACTGGTTG
GGGCATTGCCACCACCTGTCAGCTCCTTTCCGGGACTTTCGCTTTCCCCCTCCCTATTGCCACGGCGGAA
CTCATCGCCGCCTGCCTTGCCCGCTGCTGGACAGGGGCTCGGCTGTTGGGCACTGACAATTCCGTGGTGT
TGTCGGGGAAATCATCGTCCTTTCCTTGGCTGCTCGCCTGTGTTGCCACCTGGATTCTGCGCGGGACGTC
CTTCTGCTACGTCCCTTCGGCCCTCAATCCAGCGGACCTTCCTTCCCGCGGCCTGCTGCCGGCTCTGCGG
CCTCTTCCGCGTCTTCGCCTTCGCCCTCAGACGAGTCGGATCTCCCTTTGGGCCGCCTCCCCGCGTCGAC
TTTAAGACCAATGACTTACAAGGCAGCTGTAGATCTTAGCCACTTTTTAAAAGAAAAGGGGGGACTGGAA
GGGCTAATTCACTCCCAACGAAGACAAGATCTGCTTTTTGCTTGTACTGGGTCTCTCTGGTTAGACCAGA
TCTGAGCCTGGGAGCTCTCTGGCTAACTAGGGAACCCACTGCTTAAGCCTCAATAAAGCTTGCCTTGAGT
GCTTCAAGTAGTGTGTGCCCGTCTGTTGTGTGACTCTGGTAACTAGAGATCCCTCAGACCCTTTTAGTCA
GTGTGGAAAATCTCTAGCAGTACGTATAGTAGTTCATGTCATCTTATTATTCAGTATTTATAACTTGCAA
AGAAATGAATATCAGAGAGTGAGAGGAACTTGTTTATTGCAGCTTATAATGGTTACAAATAAAGCAATAG
CATCACAAATTTCACAAATAAAGCATTTTTTTCACTGCATTCTAGTTGTGGTTTGTCCAAACTCATCAAT
GTATCTTATCATGTCTGGCTCTAGCTATCCCGCCCCTAACTCCGCCCATCCCGCCCCTAACTCCGCCCAG
TTCCGCCCATTCTCCGCCCCATGGCTGACTAATTTTTTTTATTTATGCAGAGGCCGAGGCCGCCTCGGCC
TCTGAGCTATTCCAGAAGTAGTGAGGAGGCTTTTTTGGAGGCCTAGGGACGTACCCAATTCGCCCTATAG
TGAGTCGTATTACGCGCGCTCACTGGCCGTCGTTTTACAACGTCGTGACTGGGAAAACCCTGGCGTTACC
CAACTTAATCGCCTTGCAGCACATCCCCCTTTCGCCAGCTGGCGTAATAGCGAAGAGGCCCGCACCGATC
GCCCTTCCCAACAGTTGCGCAGCCTGAATGGCGAATGGG
[124 nt withheld, positions 8300-8423]
C
[91 nt withheld, positions 8425-8515]
A
[49 nt withheld, positions 8517-8565]
CCTTTGACGTTGGAGTCCACGTTCTTT
[37 nt withheld, positions 8593-8629]
ACCCTATCTCGGTCTATTCTTTTGATTTATAAGGGATTTTGCCGATTTCGGCCTATTGGTTAAAAAATGA
GCTGATTTAACAAAAATTTAACGCGAATTTTAACAAAATATTAACGCTTACAATTTAGGTGGCACTTTTC
GGGGAAATGTGCGCGGAACCCCTATTTGTTTATTTTTCTAAATACATTCAAATATGTATCCGCTCATGAG
ACAATAACCCTGATAAATGCTTCAATAATATTGAAAAAGGAAGAGTATGAGTATTCAACATTTCCGTGTC
GCCCTTATTCCCTTTTTTGCGGCATTTTGCCTTCCTGTTTTTGCTCACCCAGAAACGCTGGTGAAAGTAA
AAGATGCTGAAGATCAGTTGGGTGCACGAGTGGGTTACATCGAACTGGATCTCAACAGCGGTAAGATCCT
TGAGAGTTTTCGCCCCGAAGAACGTTTTCCAATGATGAGCACTTTTAAAGTTCTGCTATGTGGCGCGGTA
TTATCCCGTATTGACGCCGGGCAAGAGCAACTCGGTCGCCGCATACACTATTCTCAGAATGACTTGGTTG
AGTACTCACCAGTCACAGAAAAGCATCTTACGGATGGCATGACAGTAAGAGAATTATGCAGTGCTGCCAT
AACCATGAGTGATAACACTGCGGCCAACTTACTTCTGACAACGATCGGAGGACCGAAGGAGCTAACCGCT
TTTTTGCACAACATGGGGGATCATGTAACTCGCCTTGATCGTTGGGAACCGGAGCTGAATGAAGCCATAC
CAAACGACGAGCGTGACACCACGATGCCTGTAGCAATGGCAACAACGTTGCGCAAACTATTAACTGGCGA
ACTACTTACTCTAGCTTCCCGGCAACAATTAATAGACTGGATGGAGGCGGATAAAGTTGCAGGACCACTT
CTGCGCTCGGCCCTTCCGGCTGGCTGGTTTATTGCTGATAAATCTGGAGCCGGTGAGCGTGGGTCTCGCG
GTATCATTGCAGCACTGGGGCCAGATGGTAAGCCCTCCCGTATCGTAGTTATCTACACGACGGGGAGTCA
GGCAACTATGGATGAACGAAATAGACAGATCGCTGAGATAGGTGCCTCACTGATTAAGCATTGGTAACTG
TCAGACCAAGTTTACTCATATATACTTTAGATTGATTTAAAACTTCATTTTTAATTTAAAAGGATCTAGG
TGAAGATCCTTTTTGATAATCTCATGACCAAAATCCCTTAACGTGAGTTTTCGTTCCACTGAGCGTCAGA
CCCCGTAGAAAAGATCAAAGGATCTTCTTGAGATCCTTTTTTTCTGCGCGTAATCTGCTGCTTGCAAACA
AAAAAACCACCGCTACCAGCGGTGGTTTGTTTGCCGGATCAAGAGCTACCAACTCTTTTTCCGAAGGTAA
CTGGCTTCAGCAGAGCGCAGATACCAAATACTGTTCTTCTAGTGTAGCCGTAGTTAGGCCACCACTTCAA
GAACTCTGTAGCACCGCCTACATACCTCGCTCTGCTAATCCTGTTACCAGTGGCTGCTGCCAGTGGCGAT
AAGTCGTGTCTTACCGGGTTGGACTCAAGACGATAGTTACCGGATAAGGCGCAGCGGTCGGGCTGAACGG
GGGGTTCGTGCACACAGCCCAGCTTGGAGCGAACGACCTACACCGAACTGAGATACCTACAGCGTGAGCT
ATGAGAAAGCGCCACGCTTCCCGAAGGGAGAAAGGCGGACAGGTATCCGGTAAGCGGCAGGGTCGGAACA
GGAGAGCGCACGAGGGAGCTTCCAGGGGGAAACGCCTGGTATCTTTATAGTCCTGTCGGGTTTCGCCACC
TCTGACTTGAGCGTCGATTTTTGTGATGCTCGTCAGGGGGGCGGAGCCTATGGAAAAACGCCAGCAACGC
GGCCTTTTTACGGTTCCTGGCCTTTTGCTGGCCTTTTGCTCACATGTTCTTTCCTGCGTTATCCCCTGAT
TCTGTGGATAACCGTATTACCGCCTTTGAGTGAGCTGATACCGCTCGCCGCAGCCGAACGACCGAGCGCA
GCGAGTCAGTGAGCGAGGAAGCGGAAGAGCGCCCAATACGCAAACCGCCTCTCCCCGCGCGTTGGCCGAT
TCATTAATGCAGCTGGCACGACAGGTTTCCCGACTGGAAAGCGGGCAGTGAGCGCAACGCAATTAATGTG
AGTTAGCTCACTCATTAGGCACCCCAGGCTTTACACTTTATGCTTCCGGCTCGTATGTTGTGTGGAATTG
TGAGCGGATAACAATTTCACACAGGAAACAGCTATGACCATGATTACGCCAAGCGCGCAATTAACCCTCA
CTAAAGGGAACAAAAGCTGGAGCTGCAAGC
