>Addgene plasmid #141544 | TFORF0179 | depositor partial sequence | sequence record 276769 | Insert
ACCGCCACCATGCCTGAATCTAAGGTTGGTGACACATGTGTTTGGGATAGCAAGGTAGAGAATCAACAGA
AAAAGCCTGTGGAAAACAGGATGAAGGAGGACAAAAGCAGCATCAGGGAAGCAATCAGCAAAGCCAAGAG
TACAGCAAATATAAAGACAGAACAGGAAGGTGAGGCATCTGAGAAGAGCTTGCATCTGAGCCCACAGCAT
ATCACACACCAGACTATGCCTATAGGACAGAGAGGCAGTGAGCAAGGCAAACGTGTGGAGAACATTAATG
GAACCTCCTACCCTAGTCTACAGCAGAAAACCAATGCTGTTAAGAAATTACATAAATGTGATGAATGTGG
GAAATCCTTCAAATATAATTCCCGCCTTGTTCAACATAAAATTATGCACACTGGGGAAAAGCGCTATGAA
TGTGATGACTGTGGAGGGACTTTCCGGAGCAGCTCGAGCCTTCGGGTCCACAAACGGATCCACACTGGGG
AGAAGCCGTACAAGTGTGAGGAATGTGGGAAAGCCTACATGTCCTACTCCAGCCTTATAAACCACAAAAG
CACCCATTCTGGGGAGAAGAACTGTAAATGTGATGAATGTGGAAAATCCTTCAATTATAGCTCTGTTCTG
GACCAGCATAAAAGGATCCACACTGGGGAGAAGCCCTATGAATGTGGTGAGTGTGGGAAGGCCTTCAGGA
ACAGCTCTGGGCTCAGAGTCCACAAAAGGATCCACACGGGGGAGAAGCCCTATGAATGCGACATCTGTGG
GAAAACCTTCAGTAACAGCTCTGGCCTTAGGGTCCATAAAAGGATCCACACAGGTGAGAAACCTTACGAA
TGTGATGAGTGTGGGAAGGCCTTCATTACTTGTAGAACACTTCTCAACCATAAAAGCATCCACTTTGGAG
ATAAACCCTATAAATGTGATGAGTGTGAGAAATCTTTTAATTATAGCTCTCTTCTCATTCAGCATAAAGT
CATCCACACTGGAGAGAAACCTTATGAATGTGATGAATGTGGGAAGGCTTTCAGGAACAGCTCAGGCCTC
ATAGTGCATAAAAGGATCCACACAGGAGAGAAACCTTACAAGTGTGATGTCTGTGGCAAAGCATTCAGCT
ATAGCTCAGGCCTCGCAGTCCATAAAAGCATTCACCCTGGGAAGAAAGCCCATGAATGTAAGGAGTGTGG
GAAATCCTTTAGTTATAACTCACTACTTCTTCAACACAGAACTATTCATACCGGAGAGAGACCTTATGTA
TGTGATGTGTGTGGGAAAACGTTCAGAAACAATGCAGGCCTCAAAGTCCACAGGAGGCTCCATACTGGGG
AAAAACCATATAAGTGTGATGTGTGTGGGAAAGCCTATATCTCACGCTCTAGCCTTAAAAATCACAAAGG
AATCCACCTTGGGGAGAAGCCCTATAAATGTAGCTATTGTGAGAAATCCTTCAACTACAGCTCTGCCCTT
GAACAGCATAAAAGGATTCATACCAGGGAAAAACCCTTTGGGTGTGATGAGTGTGGTAAAGCTTTCAGAA
ATAATTCTGGCCTTAAAGTACATAAACGAATCCACACTGGGGAACGACCTTACAAATGTGAAGAATGTGG
GAAAGCATACATCTCTCTCTCGAGCCTTATAAATCATAAAAGTGTACACCCTGGGGAGAAGCCCTTTAAG
TGTGACGAGTGTGAGAAGGCCTTCATCACATACCGAACCCTTACAAACCACAAAAAAGTTCATCTTGGGG
AGAAGCCCTACAAATGTGATGTGTGTGAGAAATCTTTTAATTACACATCGCTCCTTTCTCAGCACAGAAG
GGTCCACACTAGAGAGAAACCCTATGAATGTGACAGGTGTGAGAAGGTCTTCAGAAACAACTCAAGCCTT
AAAGTTCATAAAAGAATCCATACTGGGGAGAGGCCCTATGAATGTGATGTGTGTGGAAAAGCCTACATCT
CACACTCAAGCCTTATTAACCATAAGAGTACCCACCCTGGCAGGACACCCCATACATGTGATGAATGTGG
AAAAGCTTTTTTCTCAAGCAGAACTCTTATAAGCCATAAAAGAGTCCATCTTGGGGAGAAACCCTTCAAG
TGTGTTGAGTGTGGGAAATCTTTCAGTTACAGCTCTCTCCTTTCTCAGCACAAGAGGATCCACACAGGGG
AGAAACCCTATGTGTGTGATAGGTGTGGGAAGGCCTTCAGGAACAGCTCAGGCCTCACAGTGCATAAAAG
GATCCACACAGGTGAGAAACCCTATGAATGTGATGAGTGTGGGAAGGCATACATCTCACACTCAAGTCTT
ATCAATCATAAAAGTGTCCACCAGGGGAAGCAGCCCTATAATTGTGAGTGTGGGAAATCCTTCAATTATA
GATCAGTCCTTGACCAGCACAAAAGGATCCACACTGGAAAGAAGCCATACCGATGTAATGAGTGTGGTAA
GGCTTTTAATATCAGATCAAATCTCACCAAGCATAAAAGAACCCATACTGGAGAGGAATCTTTAAATGTG
ATATATGTGGGAAGTTATAGTGGCACATCCCAGAAGAGAACCTATGAGGGAGGGAATGCCCTGGATGGGG
GCAGGATGAGGATGCCTCTGTAGTAATGAACTAGTCCGTAACTTGAAAGTATTTCGATTTCTTGGCTTTA
TATATCTTGTGGAAAGGACGAACCAAGAGGCCGATAATTAATTTA
