>Addgene plasmid #141544 | TFORF0179 | depositor partial sequence | sequence record 276770 | Barcode
ACCAAGAGGCCGATAATTAATTTA
