>Addgene plasmid #141544 | TFORF0179 | addgene partial sequence | sequence record 319870 | WPRE-R 5'-CATAGCGTAAAAGGAGCAACA-3'
TTGTAATCCAGAGGTTGATTGTCGACTTAACGCGTTAAATTAATTATCGGCCTCTTGGTTCGTCCTTTCC
ACAAGATATATAAAGCCAAGAAATCGAAATACTTTCAAGTTACGGACTAGTTCATTACTACAGAGGCATC
CTCATCCTGCCCCCATCCAGGGCATTCCCTCCCTCATAGGTTCTCTTCTGGGATGTGCCACTATAACTTC
CCACATATATCACATTTAAAGATTCCTCTCCAGTATGGGTTCTTTTATGCTTGGTGAGATTTGATCTGAT
ATTAAAAGCCTTACCACACTCATTACATCGGTATGGCTTCTTTCCAGTGTGGATCCTTTTGTGCTGGTCA
AGGACTGATCTATAATTGAAGGATTTCCCACACTCACAATTATAGGGCTGCTTCCCCTGGTGGACACTTT
TATGATTGATAAGACTTGAGTGTGAGATGTATGCCTTCCCACACTCATCACATTCATAGGGTTTCTCACC
TGTGTGGATCCTTTTATGCACTGTGAGGCCTGAGCTGTTCCTGAAGGCCTTCCCACACCTATCACACACA
TAGGGTTTCTCCCCTGTGTGGATCCTCTTGTGCTGAGAAAGGAGAGAGCTGTAACTGAAAGATTTCCCAC
ACTCAACACACTTGAAGGGTTTCTCCCCAAGATGGAC
